>Addgene plasmid #112261 | Pblu-AAVS1-Cas9-p300-M2rtTA-AAVS1 | depositor full sequence | sequence record 211607 | Pblu-AAVS1-Cas9-p300-M2rtTA-AAVS1 sequence 13569 bps
CACCTAAATTGTAAGCGTTAATATTTTGTTAAAATTCGCGTTAAATTTTTGTTAAATCAGCTCATTTTTT
AACCAATAGGCCGAAATCGGCAAAATCCCTTATAAATCAAAAGAATAGACCGAGATAGGGT
[37 nt withheld, positions 132-168]
AAAGAACGTGGACTCCAACGTCAAAGG
[49 nt withheld, positions 196-244]
T
[91 nt withheld, positions 246-336]
G
[124 nt withheld, positions 338-461]
CCCATTCGCCATTCAGGCTGCGCAACTGTTGGGAAGGGCGATCGGTGCGGGCCTCTTCGCTATTACGCCA
GCTGGCGAAAGGGGGATGTGCTGCAAGGCGATTAAGTTGGGTAACGCCAGGGTTTTCCCAGTCACGACGT
TGTAAAACGACGGCCAGTGAGCGCGCGTAATACGACTCACTATAGGGCGAATTGGGTACCGGGCCCCCCC
TCGAGGTCACCAATCCTGTCCCTAGTGGAAGCTTCTGACCTCTTCTCTTCCTCCCACAGGGCCTCGAGAG
ATCTGGCAGCGGAGAGGGCAGAGGAAGTCTTCTAACATGCGGTGACGTGGAGGAGAATCCCGGCCCTAGG
CTCGAGATGACCGAGTACAAGCCCACGGTGCGCCTCGCCACCCGCGACGACGTCCCCAGGGCCGTACGCA
CCCTCGCCGCCGCGTTCGCCGACTACCCCGCCACGCGCCACACCGTCGATCCGGACCGCCACATCGAGCG
GGTCACCGAGCTGCAAGAACTCTTCCTCACGCGCGTCGGGCTCGACATCGGCAAGGTGTGGGTCGCGGAC
GACGGCGCCGCGGTGGCGGTCTGGACCACGCCGGAGAGCGTCGAAGCGGGGGCGGTGTTCGCCGAGATCG
GCCCGCGCATGGCCGAGTTGAGCGGTTCCCGGCTGGCCGCGCAGCAACAGATGGAAGGCCTCCTGGCGCC
GCACCGGCCCAAGGAGCCCGCGTGGTTCCTGGCCACCGTCGGCGTCTCGCCCGACCACCAGGGCAAGGGT
CTGGGCAGCGCCGTCGTGCTCCCCGGAGTGGAGGCGGCCGAGCGCGCCGGGGTGCCCGCCTTCCTGGAGA
CCTCCGCGCCCCGCAACCTCCCCTTCTACGAGCGGCTCGGCTTCACCGTCACCGCCGACGTCGAGGTGCC
CGAAGGACCGCGCACCTGGTGCATGACCCGCAAGCCCGGTGCCTGATCTAGAGGGCCCGTTTAAACCCGC
TGATCAGCCTCGACTGTGCCTTCTAGTTGCCAGCCATCTGTTGTTTGCCCCTCCCCCGTGCCTTCCTTGA
CCCTGGAAGGTGCCACTCCCACTGTCCTTTCCTAATAAAATGAGGAAATTGCATCGCATTGTCTGAGTAG
GTGTCATTCTATTCTGGGGGGTGGGGTGGGGCAGGACAGCAAGGGGGAGGATTGGGAAGACAATAGCAGG
CATGCTGGGGATGCGGTGGGCTCTATGGGTCGAGGCAGTGAAAAAAATGCTTTATTTGTGAAATTTGTGA
TGCTATTGCTTTATTTGTAACCATTATAAGCTGCAATAAACAAGTTAACAACAACAATTGTTACCCGGGG
AGCATGTCAAGGTCAAAATCGTCAAGAGCGTCAGCAGGCAGCATATCAAGGTCAAAGTCGTCAAGGGCAT
CGGCTGGGAGCATGTCTAAGTCAAAATCGTCAAGGGCGTCGGCCGGCCCGCCGCTTTCGCACTTTAGCTG
TTTCTCCAGGCCACATATGATTAGTTCCAGGCCGAAAAGGAAGGCAGGTTCGGCTCCCTGCCGGTCGAAC
AGCTCAATTGCTTGTCTCAGAAGTGGGGGCATAGAATCGGTGGTAGGTGTCTCTCTTTCCTCTTTTGCTA
CTTGATGCTCCTGTTCCTCCAATACGCAGCCCAGTGTAAAGTGGCCCACGGCGGACAGAGCGTACAGTGC
GTTCTCCAGGGAGAAGCCTTGCTGACACAGGAACGCGAGCTGATTTTCCAGGGTTTCGTACTGTTTCTCT
GTTGGGCGGGTGCCGAGATGCACTTTAGCCCCGTCGCGATGTGAGAGGAGAGCACAGCGGAATGACTTGG
CGTTGTTCCGCAGAAAGTCTTGCCATGACTCGCCTTCCAGGGGGCAGAAGTGGGTATGATGCCTGTCCAG
CATCTCGATTGGCAGGGCATCGAGCAGGGCCCGCTTGTTCTTCACGTGCCAGTACAGGGTAGGCTGCTCA
ACTCCCAGCTTTTGAGCGAGTTTCCTTGTCGTCAGGCCTTCGATACCGACTCCATTGAGTAATTCCAGAG
CGCCGTTTATGACTTTGCTCTTGTCCAGTCTAGACATGGTGAATTCCTGCAGCCCGGGGGATCCACTAGC
TTCGATCAAGCCGAATTCTTTGCCAAAATGATGAGACAGCACAATAACCAGCACGTTGCCCAGGAGCTGT
AGGAAAAAGAAGAAGGCATGAACATGGTTAGCAGAGGCTCTAGAGCCGCCGGTCACACGCCAGAAGCCGA
ACCCCGCCCTGCCCCGTCCCCCCCGAAGGCAGCCGTCCCCCCGCGGACAGCCCCGAGGCTGGAGAGGGAG
AAGGGGACGGCGGCGCGGCGACGCACGAAGGCCCTCCCCGCCCATTTCCTTCCTGCCGGCGCCGCACCGC
TTCGCCCCGCGCCCGCTAGAGGGGGTGCGGCGGCGCCTCCCAGATTTCGGCTCCGCACAGATTTGGGACA
AAGGAAGTCCCTGCGCCCTCTCGCACGATTACCATAAAAGGCAATGGCTGCGGCTCGCCGCGCCTCGACA
GCCGCCGGCGCTCCGGGGGCCGCCGCGCCCCTCCCCCGAGCCCTCCCCGGCCCGAGGCGGCCCCGCCCCG
CCCGGCACCCCCACCTGCCGCCACCCCCCGCCCGGCACGGCGAGCCCCGCGCCACGCCCCGTACGGAGCC
CCGCACCCGAAGCCGGGCCGTGCTCAGCAACTCGGGGAGGGGGGTGCAGGGGGGGTTGCAGCCCGACCGA
CGCGCCCACACCCCCTGCTCACCCCCCCACGCACACACCCCGCACGCAGCCTTTGTTCCCCTCGCAGCCC
CCCCCGCACCGCGGGGCACCGCCCCCGGCCGCGCTCCCCTCGCGCACACTGCGGAGCGCACAAAGCCCCG
CGCCGCGCCCGCAGCGCTCACAGCCGCCGGGCAGCGCGGAGCCGCACGCGGCGCTCCCCACGCACACACA
CACGCACGCACCCCCCGAGCCGCTCCCCCCGCACAAAGGGCCCTCCCGGAGCCCCTCAAGGCTTTCACGC
AGCCACAGAAAAGAAACAAGCCGTCATTAAACCAAGCGCTAATTACAGCCCGGAGGAGAAGGGCCGTCCC
GCCCGCTCACCTGTGGGAGTAACGCGGTCAGTCAGAGCCGGGGCGGGCGGCGCGAGGCGGCGGCGGAGCG
GGGCACGGGGCGAAGGCAGCGTCGCAGCGACTCCCCGCCCGCCGCGCGCTTCGCTTTTTATAGGGCCGCC
GCCGCCGCCGCCTCGCCATAAAAGGAAACTTTCGGAGCGCGCCGCTCTGATTGGCTGCCGCCGCACCTCT
CCGCCTCGCCCCGCCCCGCCCCTCGCCCCGCCCCGCCCCGCCTGGCGCGCGCCCCCCCCCCCCCCCCGCC
CCCATCGCTGCACAAAATAATTAAAAAATAAATAAATACAAAATTGGGGGTGGGGAGGGGGGGGAGATGG
GGAGAGTGAAGCAGAACGTGGGGCTCACCTCGACCATGGTAATAGCGATGACTAATACGTAGATGTACTG
CCAAGTAGGAAAGTCCCATAAGGTCATGTACTGGGCATAATGCCAGGCGGGCCATTTACCGTCATTGACG
TCAATAGGGGGCGTACTTGGCATATGATACACTTGATGTACTGCCAAGTGGGCAGTTTACCGTAAATACT
CCACCCATTGACGTCAATGGAAAGTCCCTATTGGCGTTACTATGGGAACATACGTCATTATTGACGTCAA
TGGGCGGGGGTCGTTGGGCGGTCAGCCAGGCGGGCCATTTACCGTAAGTTATGTAACGCGGAACTCCATA
TATGGGCTATGAACTAATGACCCCGTAATTGATTACTATTAATAACTAGTTCTAGAGCGGCCGCCACCGC
GGTGGAGCTCCCAGCTTCTGATGGAATTAGAACTTGGCAAAACAATACTGAGAATGAAGTGTATGTGGAA
CAGAGGCTGCTGATCTCGTTCTTCAGGCTATGAAACTGACACATTTGGAAACCACAGTACTTAGAACCAC
AAAGTGGGAATCAAGAGAAAAACAATGATCCCACGAGAGATCTATAGATCTATAGATCATGAGTGGGAGG
AATGAGCTGGCCCTTAATTTGGTTTTGCTTGTTTAAATTATGATATCCAACTATGAAACATTATCATAAA
GCAATAGTAAAGAGCCTTCAGTAAAGAGCAGGCATTTATCTAATCCCACCCCACCCCCACCCCCGTAGCT
CCAATCCTTCCATTCAAAATGTAGGTACTCTGTTCTCACCCTTCTTAACAAAGTATGACAGGAAAAACTT
CCATTTTAGTGGACATCTTTATTGTTTAATAGATCATCAATTTCTGCAGACTTACAGCGGATCCCCACGC
GTTTAACCGGTGTCCTGGCTCTGCGTGTGCAGCTCCACCAGCATGCACATGGTGGACCACTGGGCTCTTC
GGAGTGAAGAGAACTCCAGGTGCTTGTCCCTTGCCAGCGTGAGAAACGCATCCCGACCATCCATCAGATC
GCAGGGGATGAGAGGATCAGGATCAACAATGGGAGGCAGGGAGTTGGCAGCAGGGCCAGCAATGAGGCGG
ATCACAAAGAAGACCTCTTTATGCTTCTCCATGGTGGCATATAGTTTCTGTGAGAGGTCGTTAGATACAT
TGGGCATCCCGGGTTTCTTCTTGTTGCCCCTACTCAGGCTGCTCTTATTTTTGCTGGTTTTCTTATTATT
CTTCTTTTTAGCATTTTTGCTGTCTCCCTTGGTCACATCTGTGCTTTCATTGCTGGTGTTTTCCTCTCGT
TTTCTCTCTTCTTCCTCCTGTTCCAGTTCCTTAATGCTTTCTTCCAGAACATTGGGCCAGAAATCACCCT
CGAAATAAGGCAATTCCTTTGCACTTGTTAATCTATCTTCAGTAGCTTGTTTAAAAATATCCTTGTAGTC
ATGGACAATACGCTCTGATACAGCCTTGTCAAGCATTTTTTTGTACCATTCCTGCAGTCGCTTGGGCTTG
GGTATCTTCTGGTCAGGAGGATGGCAATGGAAGATATAATCATCTCCCTCACTTGGTGGACATGCCCAAA
TATGCCCTGTTGTGTAACCTAATTTCTTGACATATTCTAAATATCCAATTAGGATTTCATGATAGACTGC
AGTCCTCAAGCATTTAGGACGGAAGAAATGAACACTATCGAGGTAAGATATGTATACTCTCCTCTGGTTG
GGTGGAGGGCAGTCAGAGCCATACTCTTGAACATGCATGCCAAAGAAGCACAGGTCAACACCATCAATTT
CTTCAAAGGCAAAGAGGGCTTTGGTTCGGTATGGAAAGGATTCTGCCATCTCTCCACTGTCCACAAACCT
TGCTTTCATGCCTGGTTTTACTTCCACGGTTTTGTCAGAAGCATGAACTACTCTAACAGTGACCTCTCCT
GACTCAGGGTGATTCTGTCGCCTCAGAAAGTCATTCACACGATTCTCTAGAAAGGTGCCAAGTCTGGTAG
ATGGCAACCTTTTAGCAGAAAACTTATTTTCTTTCCTAGTTCGTGCACTTTTCTTTAAACAGCCATCACA
GACGAATCCAGCAGGCCAGATGATCTCATGGTGAAGGACACAGATCTGATGCATCTTTCTTCCGCACTCT
GTACATTCAACAAACAGTTCAGGATCCAGTGTGTCATTTTTTCTCTTGGAAAATTGTTCTTTATTTATTG
TAGTTTGAGGCTGGGAAGGGTCATCCCCCAAAGAAACGCTCTCCCCTTGGATCTCATTGAAACACTTCTC
ACAGAAATGATACCTGTTCTGGTAACTGTAATAAGTGGCATCACGAGGTATTGTGCACAACTGTTTGCCG
TAGCAACACAGTGTCTGTGGAGAGAACTCCAACTTTCTGCCGCAACAATATCCAAGGCTTTGCATCACTG
GGTCAATTTCTTGTTCAAAGACCTCAGAGAGCTTGGAGCAGTATTTGTATACCCGTGATGTTTTCCGGTT
ATATAACCAGGCATTATTGAACATAAGCCAAATATCATCGACATACTGCCAGGGCTCCTGATACTGTCCA
GTGTCTAACTTCCTCTTAATGGTAGAAAGATCCATGGGGCTCTTCACAATATCAAAGTAATCAGGGATTC
CTAAAAGCTGAGGGTCCACAGGTTGACGAAAGGGAAGGGATTCTGGATCCTGACGGTAAAGTGCCTCCAA
AGTTGGCATCAGTGCCTGTCGTAGTTCTTCTGGTTTGAAAATGCTCACCTTCCTCTTCTTCTTGGGGTCA
GCCCTGCTGTCTCCACCGAGCTGAGAGAGGTCGATTCTTGTTTCATAGAGCCCCGTAATTGACTGATGAA
TCAGTGTGGCGTCCAGGACCTCCTTTGTAGAGGTGTACCGCTTTCTGTCTATGGTGGTGTCGAAGTACTT
GAAGGCTGCAGGCGCGCCCAAGTTGGTCAGAGTAAACAAGTGGATAATGTTTTCTGCCTGCTCCCTGATG
GGCTTATCCCTGTGCTTATTGTAAGCAGAAAGCACCTTATCGAGGTTAGCGTCGGCGAGGATCACTCTTT
TGGAGAATTCGCTTATTTGCTCGATGATCTCATCAAGGTAGTGTTTGTGTTGTTCCACGAACAGCTGCTT
CTGCTCATTATCTTCGGGAGACCCTTTGAGCTTTTCATAGTGGCTGGCCAGATACAAGAAATTAACGTAT
TTAGAGGGCAGTGCCAGCTCGTTACCTTTCTGCAGCTCGCCCGCACTAGCGAGCATTCGTTTCCGGCCGT
TTTCAAGCTCAAAGAGAGAGTACTTGGGAAGCTTAATGATGAGGTCTTTTTTGACCTCTTTATATCCTTT
CGCCTCGAGAAAGTCGATGGGGTTTTTTTCGAAGCTTGATCGCTCCATGATTGTGATGCCCAGCAGTTCC
TTGACGCTTTTGAGTTTTTTAGACTTCCCTTTCTCCACTTTGGCCACAACCAGTACACTGTAAGCGACTG
TAGGAGAATCGAATCCGCCGTATTTCTTGGGGTCCCAATCTTTTTTGCGTGCGATCAGCTTGTCGCTGTT
CCTTTTCGGGAGGATACTTTCCTTGGAGAAGCCTCCGGTCTGTACTTCGGTCTTTTTAACGATGTTCACC
TGCGGCATGGACAGGACCTTCCGGACTGTCGCGAAATCCCTACCCTTGTCCCACACGATTTCTCCTGTTT
CTCCGTTTGTTTCGATAAGTGGTCGCTTCCGAATCTCTCCATTGGCCAGTGTAATCTCGGTCTTGAAAAA
ATTCATAATATTGCTGTAAAAGAAGTACTTAGCGGTGGCCTTGCCTATTTCCTGCTCAGACTTTGCGATC
ATTTTCCTAACATCGTACACTTTATAGTCTCCGTAAACAAATTCAGATTCAAGCTTGGGATATTTTTTGA
TAAGTGCAGTGCCTACCACTGCATTCAGGTAGGCATCATGCGCATGGTGGTAATTGTTGATCTCTCTCAC
CTTATAAAACTGAAAGTCCTTTCTGAAATCTGAGACCAGCTTAGACTTCAGAGTAATAACTTTCACCTCT
CGAATCAGTTTGTCATTTTCATCGTACTTGGTGTTCATGCGTGAATCGAGAATTTGGGCCACGTGCTTGG
TGATCTGGCGTGTCTCAACAAGCTGCCTTTTGATGAAGCCGGCTTTATCCAACTCAGACAGGCCACCTCG
TTCAGCCTTAGTCAGATTATCGAACTTCCGTTGTGTGATCAGTTTGGCGTTCAGCAGCTGCCGCCAATAA
TTTTTCATTTTCTTGACAACTTCTTCTGAGGGGACGTTATCACTCTTCCCTCTATTTTTATCGGATCTTG
TCAACACTTTATTATCAATAGAATCATCTTTGAGAAAAGACTGGGGCACGATATGATCCACGTCGTAGTC
GGAGAGCCGATTGATGTCCAGTTCCTGATCCACGTACATGTCCCTGCCGTTCTGCAGGTAGTACAGGTAG
AGCTTCTCATTCTGAAGCTGGGTGTTTTCAACTGGGTGTTCCTTAAGGATTTGGGACCCCAGTTCTTTTA
TACCCTCTTCAATCCTCTTCATCCTTTCCCTACTGTTCTTCTGTCCCTTCTGGGTAGTTTGGTTCTCTCG
GGCCATCTCGATAACGATATTCTCGGGCTTATGCCTTCCCATTACTTTGACGAGTTCATCCACGACCTTA
ACGGTCTGCAGTATTCCCTTTTTGATAGCTGGGCTACCTGCAAGATTAGCGATGTGCTCGTGAAGACTGT
CCCCCTGGCCAGAAACTTGTGCTTTCTGGATGTCCTCCTTAAAGGTGAGAGAGTCATCATGGATCAACTG
CATGAAGTTCCGGTTGGCAAATCCATCGGACTTAAGAAAATCCAGGATTGTCTTTCCACTCTGCTTGTCT
CGGATCCCATTGATCAGTTTTCTTGACAGCCGCCCCCATCCTGTATATCGGCGCCTCTTGAGCTGTTTCA
TGACTTTGTCGTCGAAGAGATGAGCGTAAGTTTTCAAGCGTTCTTCAATCATCTCCCTATCTTCAAACAA
CGTAAGGGTGAGGACAATGTCCTCAAGAATGTCCTCGTTCTCCTCATTGTCCAGGAAGTCCTTGTCTTTA
ATGATTTTCAGGAGATCGTGATACGTTCCCAGGGATGCGTTGAAGCGATCCTCCACTCCGCTGATTTCAA
CAGAGTCGAAACATTCAATCTTTTTGAAATAGTCTTCTTTGAGCTGTTTCACGGTAACTTTCCGGTTCGT
CTTGAAGAGGAGGTCCACGATAGCTTTCTTCTGCTCTCCAGACAGGAATGCTGGCTTTCTCATCCCTTCT
GTGACGTATTTGACCTTGGTGAGCTCGTTATAAACTGTGAAGTACTCGTACAGCAGAGAGTGTTTAGGAA
GCACCTTTTCGTTAGGCAGATTTTTATCAAAGTTAGTCATCCTTTCGATGAAGGACTGGGCAGAGGCCCC
CTTATCCACGACTTCCTCGAAGTTCCAGGGAGTGATGGTCTCTTCTGATTTGCGAGTCATCCACGCGAAT
CTGGAATTTCCCCGGGCGAGGGGGCCTACATAGTAGGGTATCCGAAATGTGAGGATTTTCTCAATCTTTT
CCCTGTTATCTTTCAAAAAGGGGTAGAAATCCTCTTGCCGCCTGAGGATAGCGTGCAGTTCGCCCAGGTG
AATCTGGTGGGGGATGCTTCCATTGTCGAAAGTGCGCTGTTTGCGCAACAGATCTTCTCTGTTAAGCTTT
ACCAGCAGCTCCTCGGTGCCGTCCATTTTTTCCAAGATGGGCTTAATAAATTTGTAAAATTCCTCCTGGC
TTGCTCCGCCGTCAATGTATCCGGCGTAGCCATTTTTAGACTGATCGAAGAAAATTTCCTTGTACTTCTC
AGGCAGTTGCTGTCTGACAAGGGCCTTCAGCAAAGTCAAGTCTTGGTGGTGCTCATCATAGCGCTTGATC
ATACTAGCGCTCAGCGGAGCTTTGGTGATCTCCGTGTTCACTCGCAGAATATCACTCAGCAGAATGGCGT
CTGACAGGTTCTTTGCCGCCAAAAAAAGGTCTGCGTACTGGTCGCCGATCTGGGCCAGCAGATTGTCGAG
ATCATCATCGTAGGTGTCTTTGCTCAGTTGAAGCTTGGCATCTTCGGCCAGGTCGAAGTTAGATTTAAAG
TTGGGGGTCAGCCCGAGTGACAGGGCGATAAGATTACCAAACAGGCCGTTCTTCTTCTCCCCAGGGAGCT
GTGCGATGAGGTTTTCGAGCCGCCGGGATTTGGACAGCCTAGCGCTCAGGATTGCTTTGGCGTCAACTCC
GGATGCGTTGATCGGGTTCTCTTCGAAAAGCTGATTGTAAGTCTGAACCAGTTGGATAAAGAGTTTGTCG
ACATCGCTGTTGTCTGGGTTCAGGTCCCCCTCGATGAGGAAGTGTCCCCGAAATTTGATCATATGCGCCA
GCGCGAGATAGATCAACCGCAAGTCAGCCTTATCAGTACTGTCTACAAGCTTCTTCCTCAGATGATATAT
GGTTGGGTACTTTTCATGGTACGCCACCTCGTCCACGATATTGCCAAAGATTGGGTGGCGCTCGTGCTTT
TTATCCTCCTCCACCAAAAAGGACTCCTCCAGCCTATGGAAGAAAGAGTCATCCACCTTAGCCATCTCAT
TACTAAAGATCTCCTGCAGGTAGCAGATCCGATTCTTTCTGCGGGTATATCTGCGCCGTGCTGTTCTTTT
GAGCCGCGTGGCTTCGGCCGTCTCCCCGGAGTCGAACAGGAGGGCGCCAATGAGGTTCTTCTTTATGCTG
TGGCGATCGGTATTGCCCAGAACTTTGAATTTTTTGCTCGGCACCTTGTACTCGTCCGTAATGACGGCCC
AGCCGACGCTGTTTGTGCCGATATCGAGCCCAATGGAGTACTTCTTGTCCATGGGTACCCCGCGGTGAAT
GCCCACCTTCCTCTTCTTCTTGGGGGCCATCTTGTCATCGTCATCCTTGTAATCGATGTCATGATCTTTA
TAATCACCGTCATGGTCTTTGTAGTCCATGGTGCTAGCTCCGGTCCAACCTGAAAACCGCGGAGCCTGCT
TTTTTGTACAAACTTGTTGATCGGAATTCTCCAGGCGATCTGACGGTTCACTAAACGAGCTCTGCTTATA
TAGGCCTCCCACCGTACACGCCTACCTCGACATACGTTCTCTATCACTGATAGGGAGTAAACTCGACATA
CGTTCTCTATCACTGATAGGGATAAACTCGACATACGTTCTCTATCACTGATAGGGAGTAAACTCGACAT
ACGTTCTCTATCACTGATAGGGAGTAAACTCGACATACGTTCTCTATCACTGATAGGGAGTAAACTCGAC
ATCGTTCTCTATCACTGATAGGGAGTAAACTCGACATACGTTCTCTATCACTGATAGGGAGTAAACTCGA
CAGTACTAAGCTTGTCACCAATCCTGTCCCTAGTGGGCGGCCGCCACCGCGGTGGAGCTCCAGCTTTTGT
TCCCTTTAGTGAGGGTTAATTTCGAGCTTGGCGTAATCATGGTCATAGCTGTTTCCTGTGTGAAATTGTT
ATCCGCTCACAATTCCACACAACATACGAGCCGGAAGCATAAAGTGTAAAGCCTGGGGTGCCTAATGAGT
GAGCTAACTCACATTAATTGCGTTGCGCTCACTGCCCGCTTTCCAGTCGGGAAACCTGTCGTGCCAGCTG
CATTAATGAATCGGCCAACGCGCGGGGAGAGGCGGTTTGCGTATTGGGCGCTCTTCCGCTTCCTCGCTCA
CTGACTCGCTGCGCTCGGTCGTTCGGCTGCGGCGAGCGGTATCAGCTCACTCAAAGGCGGTAATACGGTT
ATCCACAGAATCAGGGGATAACGCAGGAAAGAACATGTGAGCAAAAGGCCAGCAAAAGGCCAGGAACCGT
AAAAAGGCCGCGTTGCTGGCGTTTTTCCATAGGCTCCGCCCCCCTGACGAGCATCACAAAAATCGACGCT
CAAGTCAGAGGTGGCGAAACCCGACAGGACTATAAAGATACCAGGCGTTTCCCCCTGGAAGCTCCCTCGT
GCGCTCTCCTGTTCCGACCCTGCCGCTTACCGGATACCTGTCCGCCTTTCTCCCTTCGGGAAGCGTGGCG
CTTTCTCATAGCTCACGCTGTAGGTATCTCAGTTCGGTGTAGGTCGTTCGCTCCAAGCTGGGCTGTGTGC
ACGAACCCCCCGTTCAGCCCGACCGCTGCGCCTTATCCGGTAACTATCGTCTTGAGTCCAACCCGGTAAG
ACACGACTTATCGCCACTGGCAGCAGCCACTGGTAACAGGATTAGCAGAGCGAGGTATGTAGGCGGTGCT
ACAGAGTTCTTGAAGTGGTGGCCTAACTACGGCTACACTAGAAGGACAGTATTTGGTATCTGCGCTCTGC
TGAAGCCAGTTACCTTCGGAAAAAGAGTTGGTAGCTCTTGATCCGGCAAACAAACCACCGCTGGTAGCGG
TGGTTTTTTTGTTTGCAAGCAGCAGATTACGCGCAGAAAAAAAGGATCTCAAGAAGATCCTTTGATCTTT
TCTACGGGGTCTGACGCTCAGTGGAACGAAAACTCACGTTAAGGGATTTTGGTCATGAGATTATCAAAAA
GGATCTTCACCTAGATCCTTTTAAATTAAAAATGAAGTTTTAAATCAATCTAAAGTATATATGAGTAAAC
TTGGTCTGACAGTTACCAATGCTTAATCAGTGAGGCACCTATCTCAGCGATCTGTCTATTTCGTTCATCC
ATAGTTGCCTGACTCCCCGTCGTGTAGATAACTACGATACGGGAGGGCTTACCATCTGGCCCCAGTGCTG
CAATGATACCGCGAGACCCACGCTCACCGGCTCCAGATTTATCAGCAATAAACCAGCCAGCCGGAAGGGC
CGAGCGCAGAAGTGGTCCTGCAACTTTATCCGCCTCCATCCAGTCTATTAATTGTTGCCGGGAAGCTAGA
GTAAGTAGTTCGCCAGTTAATAGTTTGCGCAACGTTGTTGCCATTGCTACAGGCATCGTGGTGTCACGCT
CGTCGTTTGGTATGGCTTCATTCAGCTCCGGTTCCCAACGATCAAGGCGAGTTACATGATCCCCCATGTT
GTGCAAAAAAGCGGTTAGCTCCTTCGGTCCTCCGATCGTTGTCAGAAGTAAGTTGGCCGCAGTGTTATCA
CTCATGGTTATGGCAGCACTGCATAATTCTCTTACTGTCATGCCATCCGTAAGATGCTTTTCTGTGACTG
GTGAGTACTCAACCAAGTCATTCTGAGAATAGTGTATGCGGCGACCGAGTTGCTCTTGCCCGGCGTCAAT
ACGGGATAATACCGCGCCACATAGCAGAACTTTAAAAGTGCTCATCATTGGAAAACGTTCTTCGGGGCGA
AAACTCTCAAGGATCTTACCGCTGTTGAGATCCAGTTCGATGTAACCCACTCGTGCACCCAACTGATCTT
CAGCATCTTTTACTTTCACCAGCGTTTCTGGGTGAGCAAAAACAGGAAGGCAAAATGCCGCAAAAAAGGG
AATAAGGGCGACACGGAAATGTTGAATACTCATACTCTTCCTTTTTCAATATTATTGAAGCATTTATCAG
GGTTATTGTCTCATGAGCGGATACATATTTGAATGTATTTAGAAAAATAAACAAATAGGGGTTCCGCGCA
CATTTCCCCGAAAAGTGC
Features (pLannotate 1.2.2; 29 found; start..end, strand, type, name):
     33..461     -  rep_origin     f1 ori (sequence partly withheld): f1 bacteriophage origin of replication; arrow indicates direction of (+) strand synthesis
    466..621     -  CDS            lacZα (fragment): LacZα fragment of β-galactosidase; lacZ fragment
    629..647     +  promoter       T7 promoter: promoter for bacteriophage T7 RNA polymerase
    656..679     -  misc_feature   MCS (fragment): pBluescript multiple cloning site
    706..731     +  misc_feature   SA: splice acceptor site
    818..1417    +  CDS            PuroR: puromycin N-acetyltransferase; pac from Streptomyces alboniger; confers resistance to puromycin
   1455..1679    +  polyA_signal   bGH poly(A) signal: bovine growth hormone polyadenylation signal
   1686..1767    -  polyA_signal   SV40 poly(A) signal: SV40 polyadenylation signal
   1782..2528    -  CDS            rtTA-Advanced: improved tetracycline-controlled transactivator In the Tet-On® system, rtTA-Advanced binds to the Tet-responsive element and stimulates transcription only in the presence of tetracycline or doxycycline.
   2532..2560    -  misc_feature   MCS (fragment): pBluescript multiple cloning site
   2628..3645    -  intron         chimeric intron: chimera between introns from chicken β-actin and rabbit β-globin
   3647..3924    -  promoter       chicken β-actin promoter: No description available
   3926..4229    -  enhancer       CMV enhancer: human cytomegalovirus immediate early enhancer
   4286..4321    -  misc_feature   MCS (fragment): pBluescript multiple cloning site
   4327..4788    -  polyA_signal   PGK poly(A) signal: mouse phosphoglycerate kinase 1 polyadenylation signal
   4813..6663    -  CDS            p300 core: catalytic histone acetyltransferase core of the human E1A-associated protein p300 (Delvecchio et al., 2013); EP300
   6700..10803   -  CDS            cas9: CAS9_STRP1 - Also known as csn1 From Streptococcus pyogenes serotype M1.
  10852..10917   -  CDS            3xFLAG: three tandem FLAG® epitope tags, followed by an enterokinase cleavage site
  10954..10978   -  protein_bind   attB1: mutant version of attB; recombination site for the Gateway® BP reaction BP Clonase™
  10995..11309   -  promoter       tight TRE promoter: Tet-responsive promoter PTight, consisting of seven tet operator sequences followed by the minimal CMV promoter
  11348..11371   -  misc_feature   MCS (fragment): pBluescript multiple cloning site
  11384..11402   -  promoter       T3 promoter: promoter for bacteriophage T3 RNA polymerase
  11445..11467   -  protein_bind   lac operator (fragment): The lac repressor binds to the lac operator to inhibit transcription in E. coli. This inhibition can be relieved by adding lactose or isopropyl-β-D-thiogalactopyranoside (IPTG). lac repressor encoded by lacI
  11471..11501   -  promoter       lac promoter: promoter for the E. coli lac operon
  11516..11537   -  protein_bind   CAP binding site: CAP binding activates transcription in the presence of cAMP. E. coli catabolite activator protein
  11550..11642   -  CDS            lacI (fragment): lac repressor; lacI; The lac repressor binds to the lac operator to inhibit transcription in E. coli. This inhibition can be relieved by adding lactose or isopropyl-β-D-thiogalactopyranoside (IPTG).
  11825..12413   -  rep_origin     ori: high-copy-number ColE1/pMB1/pBR322/pUC origin of replication
  12584..13444   -  CDS            AmpR: β-lactamase; bla; confers resistance to ampicillin, carbenicillin, and related antibiotics
  13445..13549   -  promoter       AmpR promoter: bla
