>Addgene plasmid #112261 | Pblu-AAVS1-Cas9-p300-M2rtTA-AAVS1 | addgene full sequence | sequence record 222598 | Addgene NGS Result
CACCTAAATTGTAAGCGTTAATATTTTGTTAAAATTCGCGTTAAATTTTTGTTAAATCAGCTCATTTTTT
AACCAATAGGCCGAAATCGGCAAAATCCCTTATAAATCAAAAGAATAGACCGAGATAGGGT
[37 nt withheld, positions 132-168]
AAAGAACGTGGACTCCAACGTCAAAGG
[49 nt withheld, positions 196-244]
T
[91 nt withheld, positions 246-336]
G
[124 nt withheld, positions 338-461]
CCCATTCGCCATTCAGGCTGCGCAACTGTTGGGAAGGGCGATCGGTGCGGGCCTCTTCGCTATTACGCCA
GCTGGCGAAAGGGGGATGTGCTGCAAGGCGATTAAGTTGGGTAACGCCAGGGTTTTCCCAGTCACGACGT
TGTAAAACGACGGCCAGTGAGCGCGCGTAATACGACTCACTATAGGGCGAATTGGGTACCGGGCCCCCCC
TCGAGGTCACCAATCCTGTCCCTAGTGGAAGCTTCTGACCTCTTCTCTTCCTCCCACAGGGCCTCGAGAG
ATCTGGCAGCGGAGAGGGCAGAGGAAGTCTTCTAACATGCGGTGACGTGGAGGAGAATCCCGGCCCTAGG
CTCGAGATGACCGAGTACAAGCCCACGGTGCGCCTCGCCACCCGCGACGACGTCCCCAGGGCCGTACGCA
CCCTCGCCGCCGCGTTCGCCGACTACCCCGCCACGCGCCACACCGTCGATCCGGACCGCCACATCGAGCG
GGTCACCGAGCTGCAAGAACTCTTCCTCACGCGCGTCGGGCTCGACATCGGCAAGGTGTGGGTCGCGGAC
GACGGCGCCGCGGTGGCGGTCTGGACCACGCCGGAGAGCGTCGAAGCGGGGGCGGTGTTCGCCGAGATCG
GCCCGCGCATGGCCGAGTTGAGCGGTTCCCGGCTGGCCGCGCAGCAACAGATGGAAGGCCTCCTGGCGCC
GCACCGGCCCAAGGAGCCCGCGTGGTTCCTGGCCACCGTCGGCGTCTCGCCCGACCACCAGGGCAAGGGT
CTGGGCAGCGCCGTCGTGCTCCCCGGAGTGGAGGCGGCCGAGCGCGCCGGGGTGCCCGCCTTCCTGGAGA
CCTCCGCGCCCCGCAACCTCCCCTTCTACGAGCGGCTCGGCTTCACCGTCACCGCCGACGTCGAGGTGCC
CGAAGGACCGCGCACCTGGTGCATGACCCGCAAGCCCGGTGCCTGATCTAGAGGGCCCGTTTAAACCCGC
TGATCAGCCTCGACTGTGCCTTCTAGTTGCCAGCCATCTGTTGTTTGCCCCTCCCCCGTGCCTTCCTTGA
CCCTGGAAGGTGCCACTCCCACTGTCCTTTCCTAATAAAATGAGGAAATTGCATCGCATTGTCTGAGTAG
GTGTCATTCTATTCTGGGGGGTGGGGTGGGGCAGGACAGCAAGGGGGAGGATTGGGAAGACAATAGCAGG
CATGCTGGGGATGCGGTGGGCTCTATGGGTCGAGGCAGTGAAAAAAATGCTTTATTTGTGAAATTTGTGA
TGCTATTGCTTTATTTGTAACCATTATAAGCTGCAATAAACAAGTTAACAACAACAATTGTTACCCGGGG
AGCATGTCAAGGTCAAAATCGTCAAGAGCGTCAGCAGGCAGCATATCAAGGTCAAAGTCGTCAAGGGCAT
CGGCTGGGAGCATGTCTAAGTCAAAATCGTCAAGGGCGTCGGCCGGCCCGCCGCTTTCGCACTTTAGCTG
TTTCTCCAGGCCACATATGATTAGTTCCAGGCCGAAAAGGAAGGCAGGTTCGGCTCCCTGCCGGTCGAAC
AGCTCAATTGCTTGTCTCAGAAGTGGGGGCATAGAATCGGTGGTAGGTGTCTCTCTTTCCTCTTTTGCTA
CTTGATGCTCCTGTTCCTCCAATACGCAGCCCAGTGTAAAGTGGCCCACGGCGGACAGAGCGTACAGTGC
GTTCTCCAGGGAGAAGCCTTGCTGACACAGGAACGCGAGCTGATTTTCCAGGGTTTCGTACTGTTTCTCT
GTTGGGCGGGTGCCGAGATGCACTTTAGCCCCGTCGCGATGTGAGAGGAGAGCACAGCGGAATGACTTGG
CGTTGTTCCGCAGAAAGTCTTGCCATGACTCGCCTTCCAGGGGGCAGAAGTGGGTATGATGCCTGTCCAG
CATCTCGATTGGCAGGGCATCGAGCAGGGCCCGCTTGTTCTTCACGTGCCAGTACAGGGTAGGCTGCTCA
ACTCCCAGCTTTTGAGCGAGTTTCCTTGTCGTCAGGCCTTCGATACCGACTCCATTGAGTAATTCCAGAG
CGCCGTTTATGACTTTGCTCTTGTCCAGTCTAGACATGGTGAATTCCTGCAGCCCGGGGGATCCACTAGC
TTCGATCAAGCCGAATTCTTTGCCAAAATGATGAGACAGCACAATAACCAGCACGTTGCCCAGGAGCTGT
AGGAAAAAGAAGAAGGCATGAACATGGTTAGCAGAGGCTCTAGAGCCGCCGGTCACACGCCAGAAGCCGA
ACCCCGCCCTGCCCCGTCCCCCCCGAAGGCAGCCGTCCCCCCGCGGACAGCCCCGAGGCTGGAGAGGGAG
AAGGGGACGGCGGCGCGGCGACGCACGAAGGCCCTCCCCGCCCATTTCCTTCCTGCCGGCGCCGCACCGC
TTCGCCCCGCGCCCGCTAGAGGGGGTGCGGCGGCGCCTCCCAGATTTCGGCTCCGCACAGATTTGGGACA
AAGGAAGTCCCTGCGCCCTCTCGCACGATTACCATAAAAGGCAATGGCTGCGGCTCGCCGCGCCTCGACA
GCCGCCGGCGCTCTGGGGGCCGCCGCGCCCCTCCCCCGAGCCCTCCCCGGCCCGAGGCGGCCCCGCCCCG
CCCGGCACCCCCACCTGCCGCCACCCCCCGCCCGGCACGGCGAGCCCCGCGCCACGCCCCGTACGGAGCC
CCGCACCCGAAGCCGGGCCGTGCTCAGCAACTCGGGGAGGGGGGTGCAGGGGGGGTTGCAGCCCGACCGA
CGCGCCCACACCCCCTGCTCACCCCCCCACGCACACACCCCGCACGCAGCCTTTGTTCCCCTCGCAGCCC
CCCCCGCACCGCGGGGCACCGCCCCCGGCCGCGCTCCCCTCGCGCACACTGCGGAGCGCACAAAGCCCCG
CGCCGCGCCCGCAGCGCTCACAGCCGCCGGGCAGCGCGGAGCCGCACGCGGCGCTCCCCACGCACACACA
CACGCACGCACCCCCCGAGCCGCTCCCCCCGCACAAAGGGCCCTCCCGGAGCCCCTCAAGGCTTTCACGC
AGCCACAGAAAAGAAACAAGCCGTCATTAAACCAAGCGCTAATTACAGCCCGGAGGAGAAGGGCCGTCCC
GCCCGCTCACCTGTGGGAGTAACGCGGTCAGTCAGAGCCGGGGCGGGCGGCGCGAGGCGGCGGCGGAGCG
GGGCACGGGGCGAAGGCAGCGCGCAGCGACTCCCGCCCGCCGCGCGCTTCGCTTTTTATAGGGCCGCCGC
CGCCGCCGCCTCGCCATAAAAGGAAACTTTCGGAGCGCGCCGCTCTGATTGGCTGCCGCCGCACCTCTCC
GCCTCGCCCCGCCCCGCCCCTCGCCCCGCCCCGCCCCGCCTGGCGCGCGCCCCCCCCCCCCCCCCGCCCC
CATCGCTGCACAAAATAATTAAAAAATAAATAAATACAAAATTGGGGGTGGGGAGGGGGGGGAGATGGGG
AGAGTGAAGCAGAACGTGGGGCTCACCTCGACCATGGTAATAGCGATGACTAATACGTAGATGTACTGCC
AAGTAGGAAAGTCCCATAAGGTCATGTACTGGGCATAATGCCAGGCGGGCCATTTACCGTCATTGACGTC
AATAGGGGGCGTACTTGGCATATGATACACTTGATGTACTGCCAAGTGGGCAGTTTACCGTAAATACTCC
ACCCATTGACGTCAATGGAAAGTCCCTATTGGCGTTACTATGGGAACATACGTCATTATTGACGTCAATG
GGCGGGGGTCGTTGGGCGGTCAGCCAGGCGGGCCATTTACCGTAAGTTATGTAACGCGGAACTCCATATA
TGGGCTATGAACTAATGACCCCGTAATTGATTACTATTAATAACTAGTTCTAGAGCGGCCGCCACCGCGG
TGGAGCTCCCAGCTTCTGATGGAATTAGAACTTGGCAAAACAATACTGAGAATGAAGTGTATGTGGAACA
GAGGCTGCTGATCTCGTTCTTCAGGCTATGAAACTGACACATTTGGAAACCACAGTACTTAGAACCACAA
AGTGGGAATCAAGAGAAAAACAATGATCCCACGAGAGATCTATAGATCTATAGATCATGAGTGGGAGGAA
TGAGCTGGCCCTTAATTTGGTTTTGCTTGTTTAAATTATGATATCCAACTATGAAACATTATCATAAAGC
AATAGTAAAGAGCCTTCAGTAAAGAGCAGGCATTTATCTAATCCCACCCCACCCCCACCCCCGTAGCTCC
AATCCTTCCATTCAAAATGTAGGTACTCTGTTCTCACCCTTCTTAACAAAGTATGACAGGAAAAACTTCC
ATTTTAGTGGACATCTTTATTGTTTAATAGATCATCAATTTCTGCAGACTTACAGCGGATCCCCACGCGT
TTAACCGGTGTCCTGGCTCTGCGTGTGCAGCTCCACCAGCATGCACATGGTGGACCACTGGGCTCTTCGG
AGTGAAGAGAACTCCAGGTGCTTGTCCCTTGCCAGCGTGAGAAACGCATCCCGACCATCCATCAGATCGC
AGGGGATGAGAGGATCAGGATCAACAATGGGAGGCAGGGAGTTGGCAGCAGGGCCAGCAATGAGGCGGAT
CACAAAGAAGACCTCTTTATGCTTCTCCATGGTGGCATATAGTTTCTGTGAGAGGTCGTTAGATACATTG
GGCATCCCGGGTTTCTTCTTGTTGCCCCTACTCAGGCTGCTCTTATTTTTGCTGGTTTTCTTATTATTCT
TCTTTTTAGCATTTTTGCTGTCTCCCTTGGTCACATCTGTGCTTTCATTGCTGGTGTTTTCCTCTCGTTT
TCTCTCTTCTTCCTCCTGTTCCAGTTCCTTAATGCTTTCTTCCAGAACATTGGGCCAGAAATCACCCTCG
AAATAAGGCAATTCCTTTGCACTTGTTAATCTATCTTCAGTAGCTTGTTTAAAAATATCCTTGTAGTCAT
GGACAATACGCTCTGATACAGCCTTGTCAAGCATTTTTTTGTACCATTCCTGCAGTCGCTTGGGCTTGGG
TATCTTCTGGTCAGGAGGATGGCAATGGAAGATATAATCATCTCCCTCACTTGGTGGACATGCCCAAATA
TGCCCTGTTGTGTAACCTAATTTCTTGACATATTCTAAATATCCAATTAGGATTTCATGATAGACTGCAG
TCCTCAAGCATTTAGGACGGAAGAAATGAACACTATCGAGGTAAGATATGTATACTCTCCTCTGGTTGGG
TGGAGGGCAGTCAGAGCCATACTCTTGAACATGCATGCCAAAGAAGCACAGGTCAACACCATCAATTTCT
TCAAAGGCAAAGAGGGCTTTGGTTCGGTATGGAAAGGATTCTGCCATCTCTCCACTGTCCACAAACCTTG
CTTTCATGCCTGGTTTTACTTCCACGGTTTTGTCAGAAGCATGAACTACTCTAACAGTGACCTCTCCTGA
CTCAGGGTGATTCTGTCGCCTCAGAAAGTCATTCACACGATTCTCTAGAAAGGTGCCAAGTCTGGTAGAT
GGCAACCTTTTAGCAGAAAACTTATTTTCTTTCCTAGTTCGTGCACTTTTCTTTAAACAGCCATCACAGA
CGAATCCAGCAGGCCAGATGATCTCATGGTGAAGGACACAGATCTGATGCATCTTTCTTCCGCACTCTGT
ACATTCAACAAACAGTTCAGGATCCAGTGTGTCATTTTTTCTCTTGGAAAATTGTTCTTTATTTATTGTA
GTTTGAGGCTGGGAAGGGTCATCCCCCAAAGAAACGCTCTCCCCTTGGATCTCATTGAAACACTTCTCAC
AGAAATGATACCTGTTCTGGTAACTGTAATAAGTGGCATCACGAGGTATTGTGCACAACTGTTTGCCGTA
GCAACACAGTGTCTGTGGAGAGAACTCCAACTTTCTGCCGCAACAATATCCAAGGCTTTGCATCACTGGG
TCAATTTCTTGTTCAAAGACCTCAGAGAGCTTGGAGCAGTATTTGTATACCCGTGATGTTTTCCGGTTAT
ATAACCAGGCATTATTGAACATAAGCCAAATATCATCGACATACTGCCAGGGCTCCTGATACTGTCCAGT
GTCTAACTTCCTCTTAATGGTAGAAAGATCCATGGGGCTCTTCACAATATCAAAGTAATCAGGGATTCCT
AAAAGCTGAGGGTCCACAGGTTGACGAAAGGGAAGGGATTCTGGATCCTGACGGTAAAGTGCCTCCAATG
TTGGCATCAGTGCCTGTCGTAGTTCTTCTGGTTTGAAAATGCTCACCTTCCTCTTCTTCTTGGGGTCAGC
CCTGCTGTCTCCACCGAGCTGAGAGAGGTCGATTCTTGTTTCATAGAGCCCCGTAATTGACTGATGAATC
AGTGTGGCGTCCAGGACCTCCTTTGTAGAGGTGTACCGCTTTCTGTCTATGGTGGTGTCGAAGTACTTGA
AGGCTGCAGGCGCGCCCAAGTTGGTCAGAGTAAACAAGTGGATAATGTTTTCTGCCTGCTCCCTGATGGG
CTTATCCCTGTGCTTATTGTAAGCAGAAAGCACCTTATCGAGGTTAGCGTCGGCGAGGATCACTCTTTTG
GAGAATTCGCTTATTTGCTCGATGATCTCATCAAGGTAGTGTTTGTGTTGTTCCACGAACAGCTGCTTCT
GCTCATTATCTTCGGGAGACCCTTTGAGCTTTTCATAGTGGCTGGCCAGATACAAGAAATTAACGTATTT
AGAGGGCAGTGCCAGCTCGTTACCTTTCTGCAGCTCGCCCGCACTAGCGAGCATTCGTTTCCGGCCGTTT
TCAAGCTCAAAGAGAGAGTACTTGGGAAGCTTAATGATGAGGTCTTTTTTGACCTCTTTATATCCTTTCG
CCTCGAGAAAGTCGATGGGGTTTTTTTCGAAGCTTGATCGCTCCATGATTGTGATGCCCAGCAGTTCCTT
GACGCTTTTGAGTTTTTTAGACTTCCCTTTCTCCACTTTGGCCACAACCAGTACACTGTAAGCGACTGTA
GGAGAATCGAATCCGCCGTATTTCTTGGGGTCCCAATCTTTTTTGCGTGCGATCAGCTTGTCGCTGTTCC
TTTTCGGGAGGATACTTTCCTTGGAGAAGCCTCCGGTCTGTACTTCGGTCTTTTTAACGATGTTCACCTG
CGGCATGGACAGGACCTTCCGGACTGTCGCGAAATCCCTACCCTTGTCCCACACGATTTCTCCTGTTTCT
CCGTTTGTTTCGATAAGTGGTCGCTTCCGAATCTCTCCATTGGCCAGTGTAATCTCGGTCTTGAAAAAAT
TCATAATATTGCTGTAAAAGAAGTACTTAGCGGTGGCCTTGCCTATTTCCTGCTCAGACTTTGCGATCAT
TTTCCTAACATCGTACACTTTATAGTCTCCGTAAACAAATTCAGATTCAAGCTTGGGATATTTTTTGATA
AGTGCAGTGCCTACCACTGCATTCAGGTAGGCATCATGCGCATGGTGGTAATTGTTGATCTCTCTCACCT
TATAAAACTGAAAGTCCTTTCTGAAATCTGAGACCAGCTTAGACTTCAGAGTAATAACTTTCACCTCTCG
AATCAGTTTGTCATTTTCATCGTACTTGGTGTTCATGCGTGAATCGAGAATTTGGGCCACGTGCTTGGTG
ATCTGGCGTGTCTCAACAAGCTGCCTTTTGATGAAGCCGGCTTTATCCAACTCAGACAGGCCACCTCGTT
CAGCCTTAGTCAGATTATCGAACTTCCGTTGTGTGATCAGTTTGGCGTTCAGCAGCTGCCGCCAATAATT
TTTCATTTTCTTGACAACTTCTTCTGAGGGGACGTTATCACTCTTCCCTCTATTTTTATCGGATCTTGTC
AACACTTTATTATCAATAGAATCATCTTTGAGAAAAGACTGGGGCACGATATGATCCACGTCGTAGTCGG
AGAGCCGATTGATGTCCAGTTCCTGATCCACGTACATGTCCCTGCCGTTCTGCAGGTAGTACAGGTAGAG
CTTCTCATTCTGAAGCTGGGTGTTTTCAACTGGGTGTTCCTTAAGGATTTGGGACCCCAGTTCTTTTATA
CCCTCTTCAATCCTCTTCATCCTTTCCCTACTGTTCTTCTGTCCCTTCTGGGTAGTTTGGTTCTCTCGGG
CCATCTCGATAACGATATTCTCGGGCTTATGCCTTCCCATTACTTTGACGAGTTCATCCACGACCTTAAC
GGTCTGCAGTATTCCCTTTTTGATAGCTGGGCTACCTGCAAGATTAGCGATGTGCTCGTGAAGACTGTCC
CCCTGGCCAGAAACTTGTGCTTTCTGGATGTCCTCCTTAAAGGTGAGAGAGTCATCATGGATCAACTGCA
TGAAGTTCCTGTTGGCAAATCCATCGGACTTAAGAAAATCCAGGATTGTCTTTCCACTCTGCTTGTCTCG
GATCCCATTGATCAGTTTTCTTGACAGCCGCCCCCATCCTGTATATCGGCGCCTCTTGAGCTGTTTCATG
ACTTTGTCGTCGAAGAGATGAGCGTAAGTTTTCAAGCGTTCTTCAATCATCTCCCTATCTTCAAACAACG
TAAGGGTGAGGACAATGTCCTCAAGAATGTCCTCGTTCTCCTCATTGTCCAGGAAGTCCTTGTCTTTAAT
GATTTTCAGGAGATCGTGATACGTTCCCAGGGATGCGTTGAAGCGATCCTCCACTCCGCTGATTTCAACA
GAGTCGAAACATTCAATCTTTTTGAAATAGTCTTCTTTGAGCTGTTTCACGGTAACTTTCCGGTTCGTCT
TGAAGAGGAGGTCCACGATAGCTTTCTTCTGCTCTCCAGACAGGAATGCTGGCTTTCTCATCCCTTCTGT
GACGTATTTGACCTTGGTGAGCTCGTTATAAACTGTGAAGTACTCGTACAGCAGAGAGTGTTTAGGAAGC
ACCTTTTCGTTAGGCAGATTTTTATCAAAGTTAGTCATCCTTTCGATGAAGGACTGGGCAGAGGCCCCCT
TATCCACGACTTCCTCGAAGTTCCAGGGAGTGATGGTCTCTTCTGATTTGCGAGTCATCCACGCGAATCT
GGAATTTCCCCGGGCGAGGGGGCCTACATAGTAGGGTATCCGAAATGTGAGGATTTTCTCAATCTTTTCC
CTGTTATCTTTCAAAAAGGGGTAGAAATCCTCTTGCCGCCTGAGGATAGCGTGCAGTTCGCCCAGGTGAA
TCTGGTGGGGGATGCTTCCATTGTCGAAAGTGCGCTGTTTGCGCAACAGATCTTCTCTGTTAAGCTTTAC
CAGCAGCTCCTCGGTGCCGTCCATTTTTTCCAAGATGGGCTTAATAAATTTGTAAAATTCCTCCTGGCTT
GCTCCGCCGTCAATGTATCCGGCGTAGCCATTTTTAGACTGATCGAAGAAAATTTCCTTGTACTTCTCAG
GCAGTTGCTGTCTGACAAGGGCCTTCAGCAAAGTCAAGTCTTGGTGGTGCTCATCATAGCGCTTGATCAT
ACTAGCGCTCAGCGGAGCTTTGGTGATCTCCGTGTTCACTCGCAGAATATCACTCAGCAGAATGGCGTCT
GACAGGTTCTTTGCCGCCAAAAAAAGGTCTGCGTACTGGTCGCCGATCTGGGCCAGCAGATTGTCGAGAT
CATCATCGTAGGTGTCTTTGCTCAGTTGAAGCTTGGCATCTTCGGCCAGGTCGAAGTTAGATTTAAAGTT
GGGGGTCAGCCCGAGTGACAGGGCGATAAGATTACCAAACAGGCCGTTCTTCTTCTCCCCAGGGAGCTGT
GCGATGAGGTTTTCGAGCCGCCGGGATTTGGACAGCCTAGCGCTCAGGATTGCTTTGGCGTCAACTCCGG
ATGCGTTGATCGGGTTCTCTTCGAAAAGCTGATTGTAAGTCTGAACCAGTTGGATAAAGAGTTTGTCGAC
ATCGCTGTTGTCTGGGTTCAGGTCCCCCTCGATGAGGAAGTGTCCCCGAAATTTGATCATATGCGCCAGC
GCGAGATAGATCAACCGCAAGTCAGCCTTATCAGTACTGTCTACAAGCTTCTTCCTCAGATGATATATGG
TTGGGTACTTTTCATGGTACGCCACCTCGTCCACGATATTGCCAAAGATTGGGTGGCGCTCGTGCTTTTT
ATCCTCCTCCACCAAAAAGGACTCCTCCAGCCTATGGAAGAAAGAGTCATCCACCTTAGCCATCTCATTA
CTAAAGATCTCCTGCAGGTAGCAGATCCGATTCTTTCTGCGGGTATATCTGCGCCGTGCTGTTCTTTTGA
GCCGCGTGGCTTCGGCCGTCTCCCCGGAGTCGAACAGGAGGGCGCCAATGAGGTTCTTCTTTATGCTGTG
GCGATCGGTATTGCCCAGAACTTTGAATTTTTTGCTCGGCACCTTGTACTCGTCCGTAATGACGGCCCAG
CCGACGCTGTTTGTGCCGATATCGAGCCCAATGGAGTACTTCTTGTCCATGGGTACCCCGCGGTGAATGC
CCACCTTCCTCTTCTTCTTGGGGGCCATCTTGTCATCGTCATCCTTGTAATCGATGTCATGATCTTTATA
ATCACCGTCATGGTCTTTGTAGTCCATGGTGCTAGCTCCGGTCCAACCTGAAAACCGCGGAGCCTGCTTT
TTTGTACAAACTTGTTGATCGGAATTCTCCAGGCGATCTGACGGTTCACTAAACGAGCTCTGCTTATATA
GGCCTCCCACCGTACACGCCTACCTCGACATACGTTCTCTATCACTGATAGGGAGTAAACTCGACATACG
TTCTCTATCACTGATAGGGATAAACTCGACATACGTTCTCTATCACTGATAGGGAGTAAACTCGACATAC
GTTCTCTATCACTGATAGGGAGTAAACTCGACATACGTTCTCTATCACTGATAGGGAGTAAACTCGACAT
CGTTCTCTATCACTGATAGGGAGTAAACTCGACATACGTTCTCTATCACTGATAGGGAGTAAACTCGACA
GTACTAAGCTTGTCACCAATCCTGTCCCTAGTGGGCGGCCGCCACCGCGGTGGAGCTCCAGCTTTTGTTC
CCTTTAGTGAGGGTTAATTGCGCGCTTGGCGTAATCATGGTCATAGCTGTTTCCTGTGTGAAATTGTTAT
CCGCTCACAATTCCACACAACATACGAGCCGGAAGCATAAAGTGTAAAGCCTGGGGTGCCTAATGAGTGA
GCTAACTCACATTAATTGCGTTGCGCTCACTGCCCGCTTTCCAGTCGGGAAACCTGTCGTGCCAGCTGCA
TTAATGAATCGGCCAACGCGCGGGGAGAGGCGGTTTGCGTATTGGGCGCTCTTCCGCTTCCTCGCTCACT
GACTCGCTGCGCTCGGTCGTTCGGCTGCGGCGAGCGGTATCAGCTCACTCAAAGGCGGTAATACGGTTAT
CCACAGAATCAGGGGATAACGCAGGAAAGAACATGTGAGCAAAAGGCCAGCAAAAGGCCAGGAACCGTAA
AAAGGCCGCGTTGCTGGCGTTTTTCCATAGGCTCCGCCCCCCTGACGAGCATCACAAAAATCGACGCTCA
AGTCAGAGGTGGCGAAACCCGACAGGACTATAAAGATACCAGGCGTTTCCCCCTGGAAGCTCCCTCGTGC
GCTCTCCTGTTCCGACCCTGCCGCTTACCGGATACCTGTCCGCCTTTCTCCCTTCGGGAAGCGTGGCGCT
TTCTCATAGCTCACGCTGTAGGTATCTCAGTTCGGTGTAGGTCGTTCGCTCCAAGCTGGGCTGTGTGCAC
GAACCCCCCGTTCAGCCCGACCGCTGCGCCTTATCCGGTAACTATCGTCTTGAGTCCAACCCGGTAAGAC
ACGACTTATCGCCACTGGCAGCAGCCACTGGTAACAGGATTAGCAGAGCGAGGTATGTAGGCGGTGCTAC
AGAGTTCTTGAAGTGGTGGCCTAACTACGGCTACACTAGAAGAACAGTATTTGGTATCTGCGCTCTGCTG
AAGCCAGTTACCTTCGGAAAAAGAGTTGGTAGCTCTTGATCCGGCAAACAAACCACCGCTGGTAGCGGTG
GTTTTTTTGTTTGCAAGCAGCAGATTACGCGCAGAAAAAAAGGATCTCAAGAAGATCCTTTGATCTTTTC
TACGGGGTCTGACGCTCAGTGGAACGAAAACTCACGTTAAGGGATTTTGGTCATGAGATTATCAAAAAGG
ATCTTCACCTAGATCCTTTTAAATTAAAAATGAAGTTTTAAATCAATCTAAAGTATATATGAGTAAACTT
GGTCTGACAGTTACCAATGCTTAATCAGTGAGGCACCTATCTCAGCGATCTGTCTATTTCGTTCATCCAT
AGTTGCCTGACTCCCCGTCGTGTAGATAACTACGATACGGGAGGGCTTACCATCTGGCCCCAGTGCTGCA
ATGATACCGCGAGACCCACGCTCACCGGCTCCAGATTTATCAGCAATAAACCAGCCAGCCGGAAGGGCCG
AGCGCAGAAGTGGTCCTGCAACTTTATCCGCCTCCATCCAGTCTATTAATTGTTGCCGGGAAGCTAGAGT
AAGTAGTTCGCCAGTTAATAGTTTGCGCAACGTTGTTGCCATTGCTACAGGCATCGTGGTGTCACGCTCG
TCGTTTGGTATGGCTTCATTCAGCTCCGGTTCCCAACGATCAAGGCGAGTTACATGATCCCCCATGTTGT
GCAAAAAAGCGGTTAGCTCCTTCGGTCCTCCGATCGTTGTCAGAAGTAAGTTGGCCGCAGTGTTATCACT
CATGGTTATGGCAGCACTGCATAATTCTCTTACTGTCATGCCATCCGTAAGATGCTTTTCTGTGACTGGT
GAGTACTCAACCAAGTCATTCTGAGAATAGTGTATGCGGCGACCGAGTTGCTCTTGCCCGGCGTCAATAC
GGGATAATACCGCGCCACATAGCAGAACTTTAAAAGTGCTCATCATTGGAAAACGTTCTTCGGGGCGAAA
ACTCTCAAGGATCTTACCGCTGTTGAGATCCAGTTCGATGTAACCCACTCGTGCACCCAACTGATCTTCA
GCATCTTTTACTTTCACCAGCGTTTCTGGGTGAGCAAAAACAGGAAGGCAAAATGCCGCAAAAAAGGGAA
TAAGGGCGACACGGAAATGTTGAATACTCATACTCTTCCTTTTTCAATATTATTGAAGCATTTATCAGGG
TTATTGTCTCATGAGCGGATACATATTTGAATGTATTTAGAAAAATAAACAAATAGGGGTTCCGCGCACA
TTTCCCCGAAAAGTGC
Features (pLannotate 1.2.2; 29 found; start..end, strand, type, name):
     33..461     -  rep_origin     f1 ori (sequence partly withheld): f1 bacteriophage origin of replication; arrow indicates direction of (+) strand synthesis
    466..621     -  CDS            lacZα (fragment): LacZα fragment of β-galactosidase; lacZ fragment
    629..647     +  promoter       T7 promoter: promoter for bacteriophage T7 RNA polymerase
    656..679     -  misc_feature   MCS (fragment): pBluescript multiple cloning site
    706..731     +  misc_feature   SA: splice acceptor site
    818..1417    +  CDS            PuroR: puromycin N-acetyltransferase; pac from Streptomyces alboniger; confers resistance to puromycin
   1455..1679    +  polyA_signal   bGH poly(A) signal: bovine growth hormone polyadenylation signal
   1686..1767    -  polyA_signal   SV40 poly(A) signal: SV40 polyadenylation signal
   1782..2528    -  CDS            rtTA-Advanced: improved tetracycline-controlled transactivator In the Tet-On® system, rtTA-Advanced binds to the Tet-responsive element and stimulates transcription only in the presence of tetracycline or doxycycline.
   2532..2560    -  misc_feature   MCS (fragment): pBluescript multiple cloning site
   2628..3644    -  intron         chimeric intron: chimera between introns from chicken β-actin and rabbit β-globin
   3645..3922    -  promoter       chicken β-actin promoter: No description available
   3924..4227    -  enhancer       CMV enhancer: human cytomegalovirus immediate early enhancer
   4284..4319    -  misc_feature   MCS (fragment): pBluescript multiple cloning site
   4325..4786    -  polyA_signal   PGK poly(A) signal: mouse phosphoglycerate kinase 1 polyadenylation signal
   4811..6661    -  CDS            p300 core: catalytic histone acetyltransferase core of the human E1A-associated protein p300 (Delvecchio et al., 2013); EP300
   6698..10801   -  CDS            cas9: CAS9_STRP1 - Also known as csn1 From Streptococcus pyogenes serotype M1.
  10850..10915   -  CDS            3xFLAG: three tandem FLAG® epitope tags, followed by an enterokinase cleavage site
  10952..10976   -  protein_bind   attB1: mutant version of attB; recombination site for the Gateway® BP reaction BP Clonase™
  10993..11307   -  promoter       tight TRE promoter: Tet-responsive promoter PTight, consisting of seven tet operator sequences followed by the minimal CMV promoter
  11346..11369   -  misc_feature   MCS (fragment): pBluescript multiple cloning site
  11382..11400   -  promoter       T3 promoter: promoter for bacteriophage T3 RNA polymerase
  11443..11465   -  protein_bind   lac operator (fragment): The lac repressor binds to the lac operator to inhibit transcription in E. coli. This inhibition can be relieved by adding lactose or isopropyl-β-D-thiogalactopyranoside (IPTG). lac repressor encoded by lacI
  11469..11499   -  promoter       lac promoter: promoter for the E. coli lac operon
  11514..11535   -  protein_bind   CAP binding site: CAP binding activates transcription in the presence of cAMP. E. coli catabolite activator protein
  11548..11640   -  CDS            lacI (fragment): lac repressor; lacI; The lac repressor binds to the lac operator to inhibit transcription in E. coli. This inhibition can be relieved by adding lactose or isopropyl-β-D-thiogalactopyranoside (IPTG).
  11823..12411   -  rep_origin     ori: high-copy-number ColE1/pMB1/pBR322/pUC origin of replication
  12582..13442   -  CDS            AmpR: β-lactamase; bla; confers resistance to ampicillin, carbenicillin, and related antibiotics
  13443..13547   -  promoter       AmpR promoter: bla
