[The description below was written by a language model from this plasmid's Addgene catalogue record and pLannotate feature annotations shown in this document.]
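Description:
Pblu-AAVS1-Cas9-p300-M2rtTA-AAVS1 is a roughly 13.6 kb mammalian donor plasmid built on a pBluescript-type backbone (PbluSKP). It is propagated in E. coli through a high-copy ColE1/pUC origin with ampicillin selection, and it retains the f1 origin, lacZα/lac promoter remnants and flanking T7 and T3 promoters of the parent vector. According to the catalogue entry, the whole insertion fragment is bounded at both ends by gRNA recognition sequences. This suggests the cassette is meant to be released by Cas9 cleavage in cells and inserted at the AAVS1 locus named in the plasmid title. No long AAVS1 homology arms or gRNA target sites are annotated in the feature tables, so this arrangement rests on the depositor's description.

The payload contains three units. A splice acceptor followed by a promoterless puromycin N-acetyltransferase gene and a bGH poly(A) signal forms the described T2A-puro cassette, a gene-trap design in which puromycin resistance depends on splicing into a transcribed host gene after correct integration; the T2A itself is not annotated. In the opposite orientation, a CAG promoter (CMV enhancer, chicken β-actin promoter, chimeric intron) constitutively drives the reverse tetracycline transactivator (M2rtTA, annotated as rtTA-Advanced) with an SV40 poly(A) signal. A tight TRE promoter controls a 3xFLAG-tagged S. pyogenes Cas9 fused to the human p300 histone acetyltransferase core, terminated by a PGK poly(A) signal. Doxycycline therefore induces the Cas9-p300 fusion. The record does not state whether the Cas9 moiety is nuclease-active or catalytically dead. The associated publication concerns human embryonic stem cell lines for inducible, multiplexed, orthogonal gene knockout and activation. The depositor and sequencing-derived records differ by only two nucleotides and carry identical annotations.
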