Addgene plasmid #112261: Pblu-AAVS1-Cas9-p300-M2rtTA-AAVS1
Purpose: Donor plasmid with a Cas9-p300 expression cassette, a M2rtTA expression cassette, a T2A-puro selection cassette, and two gRNA recognition sequences at both ends of the whole insertion DNA fragment.
Depositing lab: Zhili Rong. Publication: iKA-CRISPR hESCs for inducible and multiplex orthogonal gene knockout and activation. Ma S, Lv J, Sun J, Tang P, Li H, Zhou H, Zhang Z, Lin Y, Rong Z. FEBS Lett. 2018 Jun 5. doi: 10.1002/1873-3468.13127. PubMed 29869798.
Backbone
  Vector backbone: PbluSKP
  Vector type: Mammalian Expression
Growth in bacteria
  Bacterial resistance: Ampicillin, 100 μg/mL
  Growth temperature: 37°C
  Growth strain: DH5alpha
  Copy number: Unknown
Gene/Insert
  Gene/Insert name: spCas9-p300
  Species: H. sapiens (human), Synthetic
  Entrez Gene: EP300 (a.k.a. KAT3B, MKHK2, RSTS2, p300)
  Cloning method: Ligation Independent Cloning
  Sequencing primers: 5′ pCAG-F
Terms and licenses: Academic/Nonprofit Terms; Industry Terms: Not Available to Industry
How to cite: Pblu-AAVS1-Cas9-p300-M2rtTA-AAVS1 was a gift from Zhili Rong (Addgene plasmid # 112261 ; http://n2t.net/addgene:112261 ; RRID:Addgene_112261)
